>Addgene plasmid #118200 | Lenti-(BB)-hPGK-KRAB-dCas9-P2A-BlastR rs7903146-guide3 | addgene full sequence | sequence record 240396 | Addgene NGS Result
GTTTTAGAGCTAGAAATAGCAAGTTAAAATAAGGCTAGTCCGTTATCAACTTGAAAAAGTGGCACCGAGT
CGGTGCTTTTTTGAATTCGCTAGCTAGGTCTTGAAAGGGGTTGGGGTTGCGCCTTTTCCAAGGCAGCCCT
GGGTTTGCGCAGGGACGCGGCTGCTCTGGGCGTGGTTCCGGGAAACGCAGCGGCGCCGACCCTGGGTCTC
GCACATTCTTCACGTCCGTTCGCAGCGTCACCCGGATCTTCGCCGCTACCCTTGTGGGCCCCCCGGCGAC
GCTTCCTGCTCCGCCCCTAAGTCGGGAAGGTTCCTTGCGGTTCGCGGCGTGCCGGACGTGACAAACGGAA
GCCGCACGTCTCACTAGTACCCTCGCAGACGGACAGCGCCAGGGAGCAATGGCAGCGCGCCGACCGCGAT
GGGCTGTGGCCAATAGCGGCTGCTCAGCAGGGCGCGCCGAGAGCAGCGGCCGGGAAGGGGCGGTGCGGGA
GGCGGGGTGTGGGGCGGTAGTGTGGGCCCTGTTCCTGCCCGCGCGGTGTTCCGCATTCTGCAAGCCTCCG
GAGCGCACGTCGGCAGTCGGCTCCCTCGTTGACCGAATCACCGACCTCTCTCCCCAGGACCGGTGATCCG
CCACCATGGATGCTAAGTCACTAACTGCCTGGTCCCGGACACTGGTGACCTTCAAGGATGTATTTGTGGA
CTTCACCAGGGAGGAGTGGAAGCTGCTGGACACTGCTCAGCAGATCGTGTACAGAAATGTGATGCTGGAG
AACTATAAGAACCTGGTTTCCTTGGGTTATCAGCTTACTAAGCCAGATGTGATCCTCCGGTTGGAGAAGG
GAGAAGAGCCCGGCGGTTCCGGCGGAGGGTCGATGGACAAGAAGTACAGCATCGGCCTGGCCATCGGCAC
CAACTCTGTCGGCTGGGCCGTGATCACCGACGAGTACAAGGTGCCCAGCAAGAAATTCAAGGTGCTGGGC
AACACCGACCGGCACAGCATCAAGAAGAACCTGATCGGCGCCCTGCTGTTCGACAGCGGAGAAACAGCCG
AGGCCACCCGGCTGAAGAGAACCGCCAGAAGAAGATACACCAGACGGAAGAACCGGATCTGCTATCTGCA
AGAGATCTTCAGCAACGAGATGGCCAAGGTGGACGACAGCTTCTTCCACAGACTGGAAGAGTCCTTCCTG
GTGGAAGAGGATAAGAAGCACGAGCGGCACCCCATCTTCGGCAACATCGTGGACGAGGTGGCCTACCACG
AGAAGTACCCCACCATCTACCACCTGAGAAAGAAACTGGTGGACAGCACCGACAAGGCCGACCTGCGGCT
GATCTATCTGGCCCTGGCCCACATGATCAAGTTCCGGGGCCACTTCCTGATCGAGGGCGACCTGAACCCC
GACAACAGCGACGTGGACAAGCTGTTCATCCAGCTGGTGCAGACCTACAACCAGCTGTTCGAGGAAAACC
CCATCAACGCCAGCGGCGTGGACGCCAAGGCCATCCTGTCTGCCAGACTGAGCAAGAGCAGACGGCTGGA
AAATCTGATCGCCCAGCTGCCCGGCGAGAAGAAGAATGGCCTGTTCGGCAACCTGATTGCCCTGAGCCTG
GGCCTGACCCCCAACTTCAAGAGCAACTTCGACCTGGCCGAGGATGCCAAACTGCAGCTGAGCAAGGACA
CCTACGACGACGACCTGGACAACCTGCTGGCCCAGATCGGCGACCAGTACGCCGACCTGTTTCTGGCCGC
CAAGAACCTGTCCGACGCCATCCTGCTGAGCGACATCCTGAGAGTGAACACCGAGATCACCAAGGCCCCC
CTGAGCGCCTCTATGATCAAGAGATACGACGAGCACCACCAGGACCTGACCCTGCTGAAAGCTCTCGTGC
GGCAGCAGCTGCCTGAGAAGTACAAAGAGATTTTCTTCGACCAGAGCAAGAACGGCTACGCCGGCTACAT
CGATGGCGGAGCCAGCCAGGAAGAGTTCTACAAGTTCATCAAGCCCATCCTGGAAAAGATGGACGGCACC
GAGGAACTGCTCGTGAAGCTGAACAGAGAGGACCTGCTGCGGAAGCAGCGGACCTTCGACAACGGCAGCA
TCCCCCACCAGATCCACCTGGGAGAGCTGCACGCCATTCTGCGGCGGCAGGAAGATTTTTACCCATTCCT
GAAGGACAACCGGGAAAAGATCGAGAAGATCCTGACCTTCCGCATCCCCTACTACGTGGGCCCTCTGGCC
AGGGGAAACAGCAGATTCGCCTGGATGACCAGAAAGAGCGAGGAAACCATCACCCCCTGGAACTTCGAGG
AAGTGGTGGACAAGGGCGCCAGCGCCCAGAGCTTCATCGAGCGGATGACCAACTTCGATAAGAACCTGCC
CAACGAGAAGGTGCTGCCCAAGCACAGCCTGCTGTACGAGTACTTCACCGTGTACAACGAGCTGACCAAA
GTGAAATACGTGACCGAGGGAATGAGAAAGCCCGCCTTCCTGAGCGGCGAGCAGAAAAAAGCCATCGTGG
ACCTGCTGTTCAAGACCAACCGGAAAGTGACCGTGAAGCAGCTGAAAGAGGACTACTTCAAGAAAATCGA
GTGCTTCGACTCCGTGGAAATCTCCGGCGTGGAAGATCGGTTCAACGCCTCCCTGGGCACATACCACGAT
CTGCTGAAAATTATCAAGGACAAGGACTTCCTGGACAATGAGGAAAACGAGGACATTCTGGAAGATATCG
TGCTGACCCTGACACTGTTTGAGGACAGAGAGATGATCGAGGAACGGCTGAAAACCTATGCCCACCTGTT
CGACGACAAAGTGATGAAGCAGCTGAAGCGGCGGAGATACACCGGCTGGGGCAGGCTGAGCCGGAAGCTG
ATCAACGGCATCCGGGACAAGCAGTCCGGCAAGACAATCCTGGATTTCCTGAAGTCCGACGGCTTCGCCA
ACAGAAACTTCATGCAGCTGATCCACGACGACAGCCTGACCTTTAAAGAGGACATCCAGAAAGCCCAGGT
GTCCGGCCAGGGCGATAGCCTGCACGAGCACATTGCCAATCTGGCCGGCAGCCCCGCCATTAAGAAGGGC
ATCCTGCAGACAGTGAAGGTGGTGGACGAGCTCGTGAAAGTGATGGGCCGGCACAAGCCCGAGAACATCG
TGATCGAAATGGCCAGAGAGAACCAGACCACCCAGAAGGGACAGAAGAACAGCCGCGAGAGAATGAAGCG
GATCGAAGAGGGCATCAAAGAGCTGGGCAGCCAGATCCTGAAAGAACACCCCGTGGAAAACACCCAGCTG
CAGAACGAGAAGCTGTACCTGTACTACCTGCAGAATGGGCGGGATATGTACGTGGACCAGGAACTGGACA
TCAACCGGCTGTCCGACTACGATGTGGACGCTATCGTGCCTCAGAGCTTTCTGAAGGACGACTCCATCGA
TAACAAAGTGCTGACTCGGAGCGACAAGAACCGGGGCAAGAGCGACAACGTGCCCTCCGAAGAGGTCGTG
AAGAAGATGAAGAACTACTGGCGCCAGCTGCTGAATGCCAAGCTGATTACCCAGAGGAAGTTCGACAATC
TGACCAAGGCCGAGAGAGGCGGCCTGAGCGAACTGGATAAGGCCGGCTTCATCAAGAGACAGCTGGTGGA
AACCCGGCAGATCACAAAGCACGTGGCACAGATCCTGGACTCCCGGATGAACACTAAGTACGACGAGAAC
GACAAACTGATCCGGGAAGTGAAAGTGATCACCCTGAAGTCCAAGCTGGTGTCCGATTTCCGGAAGGATT
TCCAGTTTTACAAAGTGCGCGAGATCAACAACTACCACCACGCCCACGACGCCTACCTGAACGCCGTCGT
GGGAACCGCCCTGATCAAAAAGTACCCTAAGCTGGAAAGCGAGTTCGTGTACGGCGACTACAAGGTGTAC
GACGTGCGGAAGATGATCGCCAAGAGCGAGCAGGAAATCGGCAAGGCTACCGCCAAGTACTTCTTCTACA
GCAACATCATGAACTTTTTCAAGACCGAGATTACCCTGGCCAACGGCGAGATCCGGAAGCGGCCTCTGAT
CGAGACAAACGGCGAAACAGGCGAGATCGTGTGGGATAAGGGCCGGGACTTTGCCACCGTGCGGAAAGTG
CTGTCTATGCCCCAAGTGAATATCGTGAAAAAGACCGAGGTGCAGACAGGCGGCTTCAGCAAAGAGTCTA
TCCTGCCCAAGAGGAACAGCGACAAGCTGATCGCCAGAAAGAAGGACTGGGACCCTAAGAAGTACGGCGG
CTTCGACAGCCCCACCGTGGCCTATTCTGTGCTGGTGGTGGCCAAAGTGGAAAAGGGCAAGTCCAAGAAA
CTGAAGAGTGTGAAAGAGCTGCTGGGGATCACCATCATGGAAAGAAGCAGCTTCGAGAAGAATCCCATCG
ACTTTCTGGAAGCCAAGGGCTACAAAGAAGTGAAAAAGGACCTGATCATCAAGCTGCCTAAGTACTCCCT
GTTCGAGCTGGAAAACGGCCGGAAGAGAATGCTGGCCTCTGCCGGCGAACTGCAGAAGGGAAACGAACTG
GCCCTGCCCTCCAAATATGTGAACTTCCTGTACCTGGCCAGCCACTATGAGAAGCTGAAGGGCTCCCCCG
AGGATAATGAGCAGAAACAGCTGTTTGTGGAACAGCACAAACACTACCTGGACGAGATCATCGAGCAGAT
CAGCGAGTTCTCCAAGAGAGTGATCCTGGCCGACGCTAATCTGGACAAGGTGCTGAGCGCCTACAACAAG
CACAGAGACAAGCCTATCAGAGAGCAGGCCGAGAATATCATCCACCTGTTTACCCTGACCAGTCTGGGAG
CCCCTGCCGCCTTCAAGTACTTTGACACCACCATCGACCGGAAGAGGTACACCAGCACCAAAGAGGTGCT
GGACGCCACCCTGATCCACCAGAGCATCACCGGCCTGTACGAGACACGGATCGACCTGTCTCAGCTGGGA
GGCGACGCCTATCCCTATGACGTGCCCGATTATGCCAGCCTGGGCAGCGGCTCCCCCAAGAAAAAACGCA
AGGTGGAAGATCCTAAGAAAAAGCGGAAAGTGGACGGCATTGGTAGTGGGAGCAACGGCAGCAGCGGGGA
TCCGGCCGCAACAAACTTCTCTCTGCTGAAACAAGCCGGAGATGTCGAAGAGAATCCTGGACCGATGGCC
AAGCCTTTGTCTCAAGAAGAATCCACCCTCATTGAAAGAGCAACGGCTACAATCAACAGCATCCCCATCT
CTGAAGACTACAGCGTCGCCAGCGCAGCTCTCTCTAGCGACGGCCGCATCTTCACTGGTGTCAATGTATA
TCATTTTACTGGGGGACCTTGTGCAGAACTCGTGGTGCTGGGCACTGCTGCTGCTGCGGCAGCTGGCAAC
CTGACTTGTATCGTCGCGATCGGAAATGAGAACAGGGGCATCTTGAGCCCCTGCGGACGGTGCCGACAGG
TGCTTCTCGATCTGCATCCTGGGATCAAAGCCATAGTGAAGGACAGTGATGGACAGCCGACGGCAGTTGG
GATTCGTGAATTGCTGCCCTCTGGTTATGTGTGGGAGGGCTAAGAATTCGATATCAAGCTTATCGGTAAT
CAACCTCTGGATTACAAAATTTGTGAAAGATTGACTGGTATTCTTAACTATGTTGCTCCTTTTACGCTAT
GTGGATACGCTGCTTTAATGCCTTTGTATCATGCTATTGCTTCCCGTATGGCTTTCATTTTCTCCTCCTT
GTATAAATCCTGGTTGCTGTCTCTTTATGAGGAGTTGTGGCCCGTTGTCAGGCAACGTGGCGTGGTGTGC
ACTGTGTTTGCTGACGCAACCCCCACTGGTTGGGGCATTGCCACCACCTGTCAGCTCCTTTCCGGGACTT
TCGCTTTCCCCCTCCCTATTGCCACGGCGGAACTCATCGCCGCCTGCCTTGCCCGCTGCTGGACAGGGGC
TCGGCTGTTGGGCACTGACAATTCCGTGGTGTTGTCGGGGAAATCATCGTCCTTTCCTTGGCTGCTCGCC
TGTGTTGCCACCTGGATTCTGCGCGGGACGTCCTTCTGCTACGTCCCTTCGGCCCTCAATCCAGCGGACC
TTCCTTCCCGCGGCCTGCTGCCGGCTCTGCGGCCTCTTCCGCGTCTTCGCCTTCGCCCTCAGACGAGTCG
GATCTCCCTTTGGGCCGCCTCCCCGCGTCGACTTTAAGACCAATGACTTACAAGGCAGCTGTAGATCTTA
GCCACTTTTTAAAAGAAAAGGGGGGACTGGAAGGGCTAATTCACTCCCAACGAAGACAAGATCTGCTTTT
TGCTTGTACTGGGTCTCTCTGGTTAGACCAGATCTGAGCCTGGGAGCTCTCTGGCTAACTAGGGAACCCA
CTGCTTAAGCCTCAATAAAGCTTGCCTTGAGTGCTTCAAGTAGTGTGTGCCCGTCTGTTGTGTGACTCTG
GTAACTAGAGATCCCTCAGACCCTTTTAGTCAGTGTGGAAAATCTCTAGCAGGGCCCGTTTAAACCCGCT
GATCAGCCTCGACTGTGCCTTCTAGTTGCCAGCCATCTGTTGTTTGCCCCTCCCCCGTGCCTTCCTTGAC
CCTGGAAGGTGCCACTCCCACTGTCCTTTCCTAATAAAATGAGGAAATTGCATCGCATTGTCTGAGTAGG
TGTCATTCTATTCTGGGGGGTGGGGTGGGGCAGGACAGCAAGGGGGAGGATTGGGAAGACAATAGCAGGC
ATGCTGGGGATGCGGTGGGCTCTATGGCTTCTGAGGCGGAAAGAACCAGCTGGGGCTCTAGGGGGTATCC
CC
[124 nt withheld, positions 6793-6916]
C
[91 nt withheld, positions 6918-7008]
A
[49 nt withheld, positions 7010-7058]
CCTTTGACGTTGGAGTCCACGTTCTTT
[37 nt withheld, positions 7086-7122]
ACCCTATCTCGGTCTATTCTTTTGATTTATAAGGGATTTTGCCGATTTCGGCCTATTGGTTAAAAAATGA
GCTGATTTAACAAAAATTTAACGCGAATTAATTCTGTGGAATGTGTGTCAGTTAGGGTGTGGAAAGTCCC
CAGGCTCCCCAGCAGGCAGAAGTATGCAAAGCATGCATCTCAATTAGTCAGCAACCAGGTGTGGAAAGTC
CCCAGGCTCCCCAGCAGGCAGAAGTATGCAAAGCATGCATCTCAATTAGTCAGCAACCATAGTCCCGCCC
CTAACTCCGCCCATCCCGCCCCTAACTCCGCCCAGTTCCGCCCATTCTCCGCCCCATGGCTGACTAATTT
TTTTTATTTATGCAGAGGCCGAGGCCGCCTCTGCCTCTGAGCTATTCCAGAAGTAGTGAGGAGGCTTTTT
TGGAGGCCTAGGCTTTTGCAAAAAGCTCCCGGGAGCTTGTATATCCATTTTCGGATCTGATCAGCACGTG
TTGACAATTAATCATCGGCATAGTATATCGGCATAGTATAATACGACAAGGTGAGGAACTAAACCATGGC
CAAGTTGACCAGTGCCGTTCCGGTGCTCACCGCGCGCGACGTCGCCGGAGCGGTCGAGTTCTGGACCGAC
CGGCTCGGGTTCTCCCGGGACTTCGTGGAGGACGACTTCGCCGGTGTGGTCCGGGACGACGTGACCCTGT
TCATCAGCGCGGTCCAGGACCAGGTGGTGCCGGACAACACCCTGGCCTGGGTGTGGGTGCGCGGCCTGGA
CGAGCTGTACGCCGAGTGGTCGGAGGTCGTGTCCACGAACTTCCGGGACGCCTCCGGGCCGGCCATGACC
GAGATCGGCGAGCAGCCGTGGGGGCGGGAGTTCGCCCTGCGCGACCCGGCCGGCAACTGCGTGCACTTCG
TGGCCGAGGAGCAGGACTGACACGTGCTACGAGATTTCGATTCCACCGCCGCCTTCTATGAAAGGTTGGG
CTTCGGAATCGTTTTCCGGGACGCCGGCTGGATGATCCTCCAGCGCGGGGATCTCATGCTGGAGTTCTTC
GCCCACCCCAACTTGTTTATTGCAGCTTATAATGGTTACAAATAAAGCAATAGCATCACAAATTTCACAA
ATAAAGCATTTTTTTCACTGCATTCTAGTTGTGGTTTGTCCAAACTCATCAATGTATCTTATCATGTCTG
TATACCGTCGACCTCTAGCTAGAGCTTGGCGTAATCATGGTCATAGCTGTTTCCTGTGTGAAATTGTTAT
CCGCTCACAATTCCACACAACATACGAGCCGGAAGCATAAAGTGTAAAGCCTGGGGTGCCTAATGAGTGA
GCTAACTCACATTAATTGCGTTGCGCTCACTGCCCGCTTTCCAGTCGGGAAACCTGTCGTGCCAGCTGCA
TTAATGAATCGGCCAACGCGCGGGGAGAGGCGGTTTGCGTATTGGGCGCTCTTCCGCTTCCTCGCTCACT
GACTCGCTGCGCTCGGTCGTTCGGCTGCGGCGAGCGGTATCAGCTCACTCAAAGGCGGTAATACGGTTAT
CCACAGAATCAGGGGATAACGCAGGAAAGAACATGTGAGCAAAAGGCCAGCAAAAGGCCAGGAACCGTAA
AAAGGCCGCGTTGCTGGCGTTTTTCCATAGGCTCCGCCCCCCTGACGAGCATCACAAAAATCGACGCTCA
AGTCAGAGGTGGCGAAACCCGACAGGACTATAAAGATACCAGGCGTTTCCCCCTGGAAGCTCCCTCGTGC
GCTCTCCTGTTCCGACCCTGCCGCTTACCGGATACCTGTCCGCCTTTCTCCCTTCGGGAAGCGTGGCGCT
TTCTCATAGCTCACGCTGTAGGTATCTCAGTTCGGTGTAGGTCGTTCGCTCCAAGCTGGGCTGTGTGCAC
GAACCCCCCGTTCAGCCCGACCGCTGCGCCTTATCCGGTAACTATCGTCTTGAGTCCAACCCGGTAAGAC
ACGACTTATCGCCACTGGCAGCAGCCACTGGTAACAGGATTAGCAGAGCGAGGTATGTAGGCGGTGCTAC
AGAGTTCTTGAAGTGGTGGCCTAACTACGGCTACACTAGAAGAACAGTATTTGGTATCTGCGCTCTGCTG
AAGCCAGTTACCTTCGGAAAAAGAGTTGGTAGCTCTTGATCCGGCAAACAAACCACCGCTGGTAGCGGTG
GTTTTTTTGTTTGCAAGCAGCAGATTACGCGCAGAAAAAAAGGATCTCAAGAAGATCCTTTGATCTTTTC
TACGGGGTCTGACGCTCAGTGGAACGAAAACTCACGTTAAGGGATTTTGGTCATGAGATTATCAAAAAGG
ATCTTCACCTAGATCCTTTTAAATTAAAAATGAAGTTTTAAATCAATCTAAAGTATATATGAGTAAACTT
GGTCTGACAGTTACCAATGCTTAATCAGTGAGGCACCTATCTCAGCGATCTGTCTATTTCGTTCATCCAT
AGTTGCCTGACTCCCCGTCGTGTAGATAACTACGATACGGGAGGGCTTACCATCTGGCCCCAGTGCTGCA
ATGATACCGCGAGACCCACGCTCACCGGCTCCAGATTTATCAGCAATAAACCAGCCAGCCGGAAGGGCCG
AGCGCAGAAGTGGTCCTGCAACTTTATCCGCCTCCATCCAGTCTATTAATTGTTGCCGGGAAGCTAGAGT
AAGTAGTTCGCCAGTTAATAGTTTGCGCAACGTTGTTGCCATTGCTACAGGCATCGTGGTGTCACGCTCG
TCGTTTGGTATGGCTTCATTCAGCTCCGGTTCCCAACGATCAAGGCGAGTTACATGATCCCCCATGTTGT
GCAAAAAAGCGGTTAGCTCCTTCGGTCCTCCGATCGTTGTCAGAAGTAAGTTGGCCGCAGTGTTATCACT
CATGGTTATGGCAGCACTGCATAATTCTCTTACTGTCATGCCATCCGTAAGATGCTTTTCTGTGACTGGT
GAGTACTCAACCAAGTCATTCTGAGAATAGTGTATGCGGCGACCGAGTTGCTCTTGCCCGGCGTCAATAC
GGGATAATACCGCGCCACATAGCAGAACTTTAAAAGTGCTCATCATTGGAAAACGTTCTTCGGGGCGAAA
ACTCTCAAGGATCTTACCGCTGTTGAGATCCAGTTCGATGTAACCCACTCGTGCACCCAACTGATCTTCA
GCATCTTTTACTTTCACCAGCGTTTCTGGGTGAGCAAAAACAGGAAGGCAAAATGCCGCAAAAAAGGGAA
TAAGGGCGACACGGAAATGTTGAATACTCATACTCTTCCTTTTTCAATATTATTGAAGCATTTATCAGGG
TTATTGTCTCATGAGCGGATACATATTTGAATGTATTTAGAAAAATAAACAAATAGGGGTTCCGCGCACA
TTTCCCCGAAAAGTGCCACCTGACGTCGACGGATCGGGAGATCTCCCGATCCCCTATGGTGCACTCTCAG
TACAATCTGCTCTGATGCCGCATAGTTAAGCCAGTATCTGCTCCCTGCTTGTGTGTTGGAGGTCGCTGAG
TAGTGCGCGAGCAAAATTTAAGCTACAACAAGGCAAGGCTTGACCGACAATTGCATGAAGAATCTGCTTA
GGGTTAGGCGTTTTGCGCTGCTTCGCGATGTACGGGCCAGATATACGCGTTGACATTGATTATTGACTAG
TTATTAATAGTAATCAATTACGGGGTCATTAGTTCATAGCCCATATATGGAGTTCCGCGTTACATAACTT
ACGGTAAATGGCCCGCCTGGCTGACCGCCCAACGACCCCCGCCCATTGACGTCAATAATGACGTATGTTC
CCATAGTAACGCCAATAGGGACTTTCCATTGACGTCAATGGGTGGAGTATTTACGGTAAACTGCCCACTT
GGCAGTACATCAAGTGTATCATATGCCAAGTACGCCCCCTATTGACGTCAATGACGGTAAATGGCCCGCC
TGGCATTATGCCCAGTACATGACCTTATGGGACTTTCCTACTTGGCAGTACATCTACGTATTAGTCATCG
CTATTACCATGGTGATGCGGTTTTGGCAGTACATCAATGGGCGTGGATAGCGGTTTGACTCACGGGGATT
TCCAAGTCTCCACCCCATTGACGTCAATGGGAGTTTGTTTTGGCACCAAAATCAACGGGACTTTCCAAAA
TGTCGTAACAACTCCGCCCCATTGACGCAAATGGGCGGTAGGCGTGTACGGTGGGAGGTCTATATAAGCA
GCGCGTTTTGCCTGTACTGGGTCTCTCTGGTTAGACCAGATCTGAGCCTGGGAGCTCTCTGGCTAACTAG
GGAACCCACTGCTTAAGCCTCAATAAAGCTTGCCTTGAGTGCTTCAAGTAGTGTGTGCCCGTCTGTTGTG
TGACTCTGGTAACTAGAGATCCCTCAGACCCTTTTAGTCAGTGTGGAAAATCTCTAGCAGTGGCGCCCGA
ACAGGGACTTGAAAGCGAAAGGGAAACCAGAGGAGCTCTCTCGACGCAGGACTCGGCTTGCTGAAGCGCG
CACGGCAAGAGGCGAGGGGCGGCGACTGGTGAGTACGCCAAAAATTTTGACTAGCGGAGGCTAGAAGGAG
AGAGATGGGTGCGAGAGCGTCAGTATTAAGCGGGGGAGAATTAGATCGCGATGGGAAAAAATTCGGTTAA
GGCCAGGGGGAAAGAAAAAATATAAATTAAAACATATAGTATGGGCAAGCAGGGAGCTAGAACGATTCGC
AGTTAATCCTGGCCTGTTAGAAACATCAGAAGGCTGTAGACAAATACTGGGACAGCTACAACCATCCCTT
CAGACAGGATCAGAAGAACTTAGATCATTATATAATACAGTAGCAACCCTCTATTGTGTGCATCAAAGGA
TAGAGATAAAAGACACCAAGGAAGCTTTAGACAAGATAGAGGAAGAGCAAAACAAAAGTAAGACCACCGC
ACAGCAAGCGGCCGCTGATCTTCAGACCTGGAGGAGGAGATATGAGGGACAATTGGAGAAGTGAATTATA
TAAATATAAAGTAGTAAAAATTGAACCATTAGGAGTAGCACCCACCAAGGCAAAGAGAAGAGTGGTGCAG
AGAGAAAAAAGAGCAGTGGGAATAGGAGCTTTGTTCCTTGGGTTCTTGGGAGCAGCAGGAAGCACTATGG
GCGCAGCGTCAATGACGCTGACGGTACAGGCCAGACAATTATTGTCTGGTATAGTGCAGCAGCAGAACAA
TTTGCTGAGGGCTATTGAGGCGCAACAGCATCTGTTGCAACTCACAGTCTGGGGCATCAAGCAGCTCCAG
GCAAGAATCCTGGCTGTGGAAAGATACCTAAAGGATCAACAGCTCCTGGGGATTTGGGGTTGCTCTGGAA
AACTCATTTGCACCACTGCTGTGCCTTGGAATGCTAGTTGGAGTAATAAATCTCTGGAACAGATTTGGAA
TCACACGACCTGGATGGAGTGGGACAGAGAAATTAACAATTACACAAGCTTAATACACTCCTTAATTGAA
GAATCGCAAAACCAGCAAGAAAAGAATGAACAAGAATTATTGGAATTAGATAAATGGGCAAGTTTGTGGA
ATTGGTTTAACATAACAAATTGGCTGTGGTATATAAAATTATTCATAATGATAGTAGGAGGCTTGGTAGG
TTTAAGAATAGTTTTTGCTGTACTTTCTATAGTGAATAGAGTTAGGCAGGGATATTCACCATTATCGTTT
CAGACCCACCTCCCAACCCCGAGGGGACCCGACAGGCCCGAAGGAATAGAAGAAGAAGGTGGAGAGAGAG
ACAGAGACAGATCCATTCGATTAGTGAACGGATCGGCACTGCGTGCGCCAATTCTGCAGACAAATGGCAG
TATTCATCCACAATTTTAAAAGAAAAGGGGGGATTGGGGGGTACAGTGCAGGGGAAAGAATAGTAGACAT
AATAGCAACAGACATACAAACTAAAGAATTACAAAAACAAATTACAAAAATTCAAAATTTTCGGGTTTAT
TACAGGGACAGCAGAGATCCAGTTTGGTTAATTAAGGTACCGAGGGCCTATTTCCCATGATTCCTTCATA
TTTGCATATACGATACAAGGCTGTTAGAGAGATAATTAGAATTAATTTGACTGTAAACACAAAGATATTA
GTACAAAATACGTGACGTAGAAAGTAATAATTTCTTGGGTAGTTTGCAGTTTTAAAATTATGTTTTAAAA
TGGACTATCATATGCTTACCGTAACTTGAAAGTATTTCGATTTCTTGGCTTTATATATCTTGTGGAAAGG
ACGAAACACCGACGAGAAACCACAGTTACA
Features (pLannotate 1.2.2; 34 found; start..end, strand, type, name):
      1..76      +  misc_RNA       gRNA scaffold: guide RNA scaffold for the Streptococcus pyogenes CRISPR/Cas9 system
    107..617     +  promoter       hPGK promoter: human phosphoglycerate kinase 1 promoter
    666..851     +  CDS            KRAB: Krüppel-associated box (KRAB) transcriptional repression domain from the human zinc finger protein ZNF10 (Margolin et al., 1994)
    873..4976    +  CDS            Cas9: Cas9 (Csn1) endonuclease from the Streptococcus pyogenes Type II CRISPR/Cas system generates RNA-guided double strand breaks in DNA
   5175..5573    +  CDS            BSD: blasticidin S deaminase; Aspergillus terreus BSD; confers resistance to blasticidin
   5574..5595    +  misc_feature   MCS (fragment): pBluescript multiple cloning site
   5598..6186    +  misc_feature   WPRE: woodchuck hepatitis virus posttranscriptional regulatory element
   6237..6256    +  misc_feature   cPPT/CTS (fragment): central polypurine tract and central termination sequence of HIV-1
   6258..6491    +  LTR            3' LTR (ΔU3): self-inactivating 3' long terminal repeat (LTR) from HIV-1
   6523..6747    +  polyA_signal   bGH poly(A) signal: bovine growth hormone polyadenylation signal
   6751..6772    +  promoter       SV40 promoter (fragment): SV40 enhancer and early promoter
   6793..7221    +  rep_origin     f1 ori (sequence partly withheld): f1 bacteriophage origin of replication; arrow indicates direction of (+) strand synthesis
   7235..7564    +  promoter       SV40 promoter: SV40 enhancer and early promoter
   7612..7659    +  promoter       EM7 promoter: synthetic bacterial promoter&nbsp
   7678..8052    +  CDS            BleoR: antibiotic-binding protein; Sh ble from Streptoalloteichus hindustanus; confers resistance to bleomycin, phleomycin, and Zeocin™
   8062..8187    +  CDS            ble (fragment): BLE_KLEPN - Experimental evidence at protein level: Swiss-Prot protein existence level 1. Binding protein with a strong affinity to the bleomycin family of antibiotics. Binds to CL990; an antimitotic-antibiotic compound. From Klebsiella pneumoniae.
   8182..8303    +  polyA_signal   SV40 poly(A) signal: SV40 polyadenylation signal
   8374..8396    -  protein_bind   lac operator (fragment): The lac repressor binds to the lac operator to inhibit transcription in E. coli. This inhibition can be relieved by adding lactose or isopropyl-β-D-thiogalactopyranoside (IPTG). lac repressor encoded by lacI
   8400..8430    -  promoter       lac promoter: promoter for the E. coli lac operon
   8445..8466    -  protein_bind   CAP binding site: CAP binding activates transcription in the presence of cAMP. E. coli catabolite activator protein
   8479..8571    -  CDS            lacI (fragment): lac repressor; lacI; The lac repressor binds to the lac operator to inhibit transcription in E. coli. This inhibition can be relieved by adding lactose or isopropyl-β-D-thiogalactopyranoside (IPTG).
   8754..9342    -  rep_origin     ori: high-copy-number ColE1/pMB1/pBR322/pUC origin of replication
   9513..10373   -  CDS            AmpR: β-lactamase; bla; confers resistance to ampicillin, carbenicillin, and related antibiotics
  10374..10478   -  promoter       AmpR promoter: bla
  10537..10589   -  misc_feature   bom (fragment): basis of mobility region from pBR322
  10744..11123   +  enhancer       CMV enhancer: human cytomegalovirus immediate early enhancer
  11124..11323   +  promoter       CMV promoter: human cytomegalovirus (CMV) immediate early promoter
  11341..11521   +  LTR            5' LTR (truncated): truncated 5' long terminal repeat (LTR) from HIV-1
  11568..11693   +  misc_feature   HIV-1 Ψ: packaging signal of human immunodeficiency virus type 1
  11677..12040   +  CDS            HIV-1 gag (fragment): gag protein from human immunodeficiency virus 1; gag
  12186..12419   +  misc_feature   RRE: The Rev response element (RRE) of HIV-1 allows for Rev-dependent mRNA export from the nucleus to the cytoplasm.
  12796..12896   +  CDS            Rev (fragment): human immunodeficiency virus 1 (HIV-1) Rev protein; rev; enhances nuclear export of unspliced and incompletely spliced viral mRNAs
  12946..13063   +  misc_feature   cPPT/CTS: central polypurine tract and central termination sequence of HIV-1
  13114..13354   +  promoter       U6 promoter: RNA polymerase III promoter for human U6 snRNA
