[The description below was written by a language model from this plasmid's Addgene catalogue record and pLannotate feature annotations shown in this document.]
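Description:
Lenti-(BB)-hPGK-KRAB-dCas9-P2A-BlastR rs7903146-guide3 is an all-in-one, third-generation-style lentiviral CRISPR interference vector for mammalian cells, about 13.4 kb in the sequenced record. It is propagated in E. coli through a high-copy ColE1/pUC-type origin with ampicillin resistance (AmpR). The backbone also carries an f1 origin and an SV40/EM7-driven bleomycin/Zeocin resistance cassette that lies outside the viral genome. The transfer region is framed by a CMV enhancer/promoter fused to a truncated HIV-1 5' LTR and a self-inactivating ΔU3 3' LTR followed by a bGH polyadenylation signal. Between the LTRs are the Ψ packaging signal, a partial gag sequence, the RRE for Rev-dependent export, and a cPPT/CTS. A WPRE downstream of the payload enhances transcript expression.

Two expression units sit between the LTRs. A human U6 Pol III promoter drives a single guide RNA, made up of the inserted spacer joined to the S. pyogenes gRNA scaffold; the circular map numbering places the scaffold at the start of the record, immediately after the U6 promoter. The guide targets a human pancreatic islet enhancer containing the type 2 diabetes-associated variant rs7903146 at the TCF7L2 locus. The human PGK promoter drives the ZNF10 KRAB repression domain fused to nuclease-dead Cas9, recorded as carrying a C-terminal HA tag. A P2A peptide links this fusion to blasticidin S deaminase, so repressor and selection marker come from one transcript and transduced cells can be selected with blasticidin. The annotation software labels the Cas9 ORF generically as the nuclease, but the record identifies it as dCas9. The depositor notes an N1396S substitution that is not known to affect function. The construct is used for CRISPR-mediated repression of this enhancer in human cells.
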