Addgene plasmid #118200: Lenti-(BB)-hPGK-KRAB-dCas9-P2A-BlastR rs7903146-guide3
Purpose: CRISPR-mediated repression of human islet enhancer containing T2D-associated variant rs7903146 (TCF7L2 GWAS locus)
Depositing lab: Jorge Ferrer. Depositing organization: Imperial College London. Publication: Human pancreatic islet three-dimensional chromatin architecture provides insights into the genetics of type 2 diabetes. Miguel-Escalada I, Bonas-Guarch S, Cebola I, Ponsa-Cobas J, Mendieta-Esteban J, Atla G, Javierre BM, Rolando DMY, Farabella I, Morgan CC, Garcia-Hurtado J, Beucher A, Moran I, Pasquali L, Ramos-Rodriguez M, Appel EVR, Linneberg A, Gjesing AP, Witte DR, Pedersen O, Grarup N, Ravassard P, Torrents D, Mercader JM, Piemonti L, Berney T, de Koning EJP, Kerr-Conte J, Pattou F, Fedko IO, Groop L, Prokopenko I, Hansen T, Marti-Renom MA, Fraser P, Ferrer J. Nat Genet. 2019 Jun 28. pii: 10.1038/s41588-019-0457-0. doi: 10.1038/s41588-019-0457-0. PubMed 31253982.
Backbone
  Vector backbone: Lenti-(BB)-hPGK-KRAB-dCas9-P2A-BlastR
  Backbone manufacturer: Jorge Ferrer
  Vector type: Mammalian Expression, Lentiviral, CRISPR
  Selectable markers: Blasticidin
Growth in bacteria
  Bacterial resistance: Ampicillin, 100 μg/mL
  Growth temperature: 37°C
  Growth strain: Stbl3
  Copy number: High Copy
Gene/Insert
  Gene/Insert name: KRAB-dCas9-2A-BlastR
  gRNA/shRNA sequence: ACGAGAAACCACAGTTACA
  Species: H. sapiens (human)
  Promoter: hPGK and U6
  Tag / fusion protein: HA (C terminal on insert)
  Cloning method: Restriction Enzyme; 5′ cloning site Unknown (destroyed during cloning); 3′ cloning site Unknown (destroyed during cloning)
  Sequencing primers: 5′ GATCCGCCACCATGGATGC
Terms and licenses: Academic/Nonprofit Terms; Industry Terms: Not Available to Industry
Depositor comments: Please visit https://www.biorxiv.org/content/early/2018/08/27/400291 for bioRxiv preprint. Note: Plasmid contains a N1396S mutation in dCas9. This mutation is not known to affect plasmid function.
How to cite: Lenti-(BB)-hPGK-KRAB-dCas9-P2A-BlastR rs7903146-guide3 was a gift from Jorge Ferrer (Addgene plasmid # 118200 ; http://n2t.net/addgene:118200 ; RRID:Addgene_118200)
