>Addgene plasmid #118200 | Lenti-(BB)-hPGK-KRAB-dCas9-P2A-BlastR rs7903146-guide3 | depositor partial sequence | sequence record 223303 | Guide RNA, gRNA scaffold
NNATTATNGTTTTAAAATGGACTATCATATGCTTACCGTAACTTGAAAGTATTTCGATTTCTTGGCTTTA
TATATCTTGTGGAAAGGACGAAACACCGACGAGAAACCACAGTTACAGTTTTAGAGCTAGGCCAACATGA
GGATCACCCATGTCTGCAGGGCCTAGCAAGTTAAAATAAGGCTAGTCCGTTATCAACTTGGCCAACATGA
GGATCACCCATGTCTGCAGGGCCAAGTGGCACCGAGTCGGTGCTTTTTTTGGATCCTAGGTCTTGAAAGG
AGTGGGAATTGGCTCCGGTGCCCGTCAGTGGGCAGAGCGCACATCGCCCACAGTCCCCGAGAAGTTGGGG
GGAGGGGTCGGCAATTGATCCGGTGCCTAGAGAAGGTGGCGCGGGGTAAACTGGGAAAGTGATGTCGTGT
ACTGGCTCCGCCTTTTTCCCGAGGGTGGGGGAGAACCGTATATAAGTGCAGTAGTCGCCGTGAACGTTCT
TTTTCGCAACGGGTTTGCCGCCAGAACACAGGCGTACGGCCACCATGAAAAGGCCGGCGGCCACGAAAAA
GGCCGGCCAGGCAAAAAAGAAAAAGGACAAGAAGTACAGCATCGGCCTGGCCATCGGCACCAACTCTGTG
GGCTGGGCCGTGATCACCGACGAGTACAAGGTGCCCAGCAAGAAATTCAAGGTGCTGGGCAACACCGACC
GGCACAGCATCAAGAAGAACCTGATCGGAGCCCTGCTGTTCGACAGCGGCGAAACAGCCGAGGCCACCCG
GCTGAAGAGAACCGCCAGAAGAAGATACACCAGACGGAAGAACCGGATCTGCTATCTGCAAGAGATCTTC
AGCAACGAGATGGCCAAGGTGGACGACAGCTTCTTCCACAGACTGGAAGAGTCCTTCCTGGTGGAAGAGG
ATAAGAAGCACGAGCGGCACCCCATCTTCGGCAACATCGTGGACGAGGTGGCCTACCACGAGAAGTACCC
CACCATCTACCACCTGAGAAAGAAACTGGTGGACAGCACCGACAAGGCCGACCTGCGGCTGATCTATCTG
GCCCTGGCCCACATGATCAAGTTCCGGGGCCACTTCCTGATCGAGGGCGACCTGAACCCCGACAACAGCG
ACGTGGACAAGCTGTTCATCCAGCTGGTGCAGACCTACAACCGGCTGTTCGANAAAACCCCATCAACGCC
ANCGGGCGGGGAACGCCAAGGGCCATCCTGGTCGGCCAGAATGAAGNAGAACCAAACGGCTGGAAAANNC
TGAATCCCCAACTTGCCCCGGNAGAAAAAAAAATGGGCCTGGNTCCGGCCAACCTGAATTGCCTCGGAAC
CCTGGGCCCGGACCCCCCAACTTCAAAAAAACAATTTCCAACCGNGGCCCAAAAANGCCAANATGGGC
